>Addgene plasmid #90049 | LPhG-pHG165 | addgene full sequence | sequence record 178285 | Addgene NGS Result
GAATTCCGACACCATCGAATGGTGCAAAACCTTTCGCGGTATGGCATGATAGCGCCCGGAAGAGAGTCAA
TTCAGGGTGGTGAATGTGAAACCAGTAACGTTATACGATGTCGCAGAGTATGCCGGTGTCTCTTATCAGA
CCGTTTCCCGCGTGGTGAACCAGGCCAGCCACGTTTCTGCGAAAACGCGGGAAAAAGTGGAAGCGGCGAT
GGCGGAGCTCCACTACTCCCCTAGCGCGGTGGCGCGTAGCCTGAAGGTTAACCACACCGAAACGGTCGGT
CTGGTCGTTGGTGATGTTTCCGATCCGTTTTTCGGTGCAATGGTGAAAGCGGTCGAACAGGTGGCTTATC
ACACCGGTAATTTTTTATTGATTGGCAACGGTTACCACAACGAACAAAAAGAGCGTCAGGCCATTGAGCA
ACTGATCCGCCATCGCTGTGCTGCGTTGGTCGTCCATGCCAAAATGATCCCGGATGCTGATTTAGCCTCA
TTAATGAAACAAATGCCCGGTATGGTGCTGATCAACCGTATCCTGCCTGGCTTTGAAAACCGTTGTATTG
CTCTGGACGATCGTTACGGTGCCTGGCTGGCAACGCGTCATTTAATTCAGCAAGGTCATACCCGCATTGG
TTATCTGTGCTCTAACCACTCTATTTCTGACGCCGAAGATCGTCTGCAAGGGTATTACGATGCCCTTGCT
GAAAGTGGTATTGCGGCCAATGACCGGCTGGTGACATTTGGCGAACCAGACGAAAGCGGCGGCGAACAGG
CAATGACCAAGCTTTTGGGACGAGGAAGAAATTTCACTGCGGTAGCCTGTTATAACGATTCAATGGCGGC
GGGTGCGATGGGCGTTCTCAATGATAATGGTATTGATGTACCGGGTGAGATTTCGTTAATTGGCTTTGAT
GATGTGCTGGTGTCACGCTATGTGCGTCCGCGCCTGACCACCGTGCGTTACCCAATCGTGACGATGGCGA
CCCAGGCTGCCGAACTGGCTTTGGCGCTGGCGGATAATCGCCCTCTCCCGGAAATCACTAATGTCTTTAG
TCCGACGCTGGTACGTCGTCATTCAGTGTCAACTCCGTCGCTGGAGGCAAGTCATCATGCAACCAGCGAC
TAATAACCTGAGGCCGATACTGTCGTCGTCCCCTCAAACTGGCAGATGCACGGTTACGATGCGCCCATCT
ACACCAACGTGACCTATCCCATTAGGTCAATCCGCCGTTTGTTCCCACGGAGAATCCGACGGGTTGTTAC
TCGCTCACATTTAATGTTGATGAAAGCTGGCTACAGGAAGGCCAGACGCGAATTATTTTTGATGGCGTTG
GAATTCCCGGGGATCCGTCGACCTGCAGCCAAGCTTGGCACTGGCCGTCGTTTTACAACGTCGTGACTGG
GAAAACCCTGGCGTTACCCAACTTAATCGCCTTGCAGCACATCCCCCTTTCGCCAGCTGGCGTAATAGCG
AAGAGGCCCGCACCGATCGCCCTTCCCAACAGTTGCGCAGCCTGAATGGCGAATGCCGTTAACGGATTCT
TGAAGACGAAAGGGCCTCGTGATACGCCTATTTTTATAGGTTAATGTCATGATAATAATGGTTTCTTAGA
CGTCAGGTGGCACTTTTCGGGGAAATGTGCGCGGAACCCCTATTTGTTTATTTTTCTAAATACATTCAAA
TATGTATCCGCTCATGAGACAATAACCCTGATAAATGCTTCAATAATATTGAAAAAGGAAGAGTATGAGT
ATTCAACATTTCCGTGTCGCCCTTATTCCCTTTTTTGCGGCATTTTGCCTTCCTGTTTTTGCTCACCCAG
AAACGCTGGTGAAAGTAAAAGATGCTGAAGATCAGTTAGGTGCACGAGTGGGTTACATCGAACTGGATCT
CAACAGCGGTAAGATCCTTGAGAGTTTTCGCCCCGAAGAACGTTTTCCAATGATGAGCACTTTTAAAGTT
CTGCTATGTGGCGCGGTATTATCCCGTATTGACGCCGGGCAAGAGCAACTCGGTCGCCGCATACACTATT
CTCAGAATGACTTGGTTGAGTACTCACCAGTCACAGAAAAGCATCTTACGGATGGCATGACAGTAAGAGA
GTTATGCAGTGCTGCCATAACCATGAGTGATAACACTGCGGCCAACTTACTTCTGACAACGATCGGAGGA
CCGAAGGAGCTAACCGCTTTTTTGCACAACATGGGGGATCATGTAACTCGCCTTGATCGTTGGGAACCGG
AGCTGAATGAAGCCATACCAAACGACGAGCGTGACACCACGATGCCTGTAGCAATGGCAACAACGTTGCG
CAAACTATTAACTGGCGAACTACTTACTCTAGCTTCCCGGCAACAATTAATAGACTGGATGGAGGCGGAT
AAAGTTGCAGGACCACTTCTGCGCTCGGCCCTTCCGGCTGGCTGGTTTATTGCTGATAAATCTGGAGCCG
GTGAGCGTGGGTCTCGCGGTATCATTGCAGCACTGGGGCCAGATGGTAAGCCCTCCCGTATCGTAGTTAT
CTACACGACGGGGAGTCAGGCAACTATGGATGAACGAAATAGACAGATCGCTGAGATAGGTGCCTCACTG
ATTAAGCATTGGTAACTGTCAGACCAAGTTTACTCATATATACTTTAGATTGATTTAAAACTTCATTTTT
AATTTAAAAGGATCTAGGTGAAGATCCTTTTTGATAATCTCATGACCAAAATCCCTTAACGTGAGTTTTC
GTTCCACTGAGCGTCAGACCCCGTAGAAAAGATCAAAGGATCTTCTTGAGATCCTTTTTTTCTGCGCGTA
ATCTGCTGCTTGCAAACAAAAAAACCACCGCTACCAGCGGTGGTTTGTTTGCCGGATCAAGAGCTACCAA
CTCTTTTTCCGAAGGTAACTGGCTTCAGCAGAGCGCAGATACCAAATACTGTCCTTCTAGTGTAGCCGTA
GTTAGGCCACCACTTCAAGAACTCTGTAGCACCGCCTACATACCTCGCTCTGCTAATCCTGTTACCAGTG
GCTGCTGCCAGTGGCGATAAGTCGTGTCTTACCGGGTTGGACTCAAGACGATAGTTACCGGATAAGGCGC
AGCGGTCGGGCTGAACGGGGGGTTCGTGCACACAGCCCAGCTTGGAGCGAACGACCTACACCGAACTGAG
ATACCTACAGCGTGAGCTATGAGAAAGCGCCACGCTTCCCGAAGGGAGAAAGGCGGACAGGTATCCGGTA
AGCGGCAGGGTCGGAACAGGAGAGCGCACGAGGGAGCTTCCAGGGGGAAACGCCTGGTATCTTTATAGTC
CTGTCGGGTTTCGCCACCTCTGACTTGAGCGTCGATTTTTGTGATGCTCGTCAGGGGGGCGGAGCCTATG
GAAAAACGCCAGCAACGCGGCCTTTTTACGGTTCCTGGCCTTTTGCTGGCCTTTTGCTCACATGTTCTTT
CCTGCGTTATCCCCTGATTCTGTGGATAACCGTATTACCGCCTTTGAGTGAGCTGATACCGCTCGCCGCA
GCCGAACGACCGAGCGCAGCGAGTCAGTGAGCGAGGAAGCGGAAGAGCGCCTGATGCGGTATTTTCTCCT
TACGCATCTGTGCGGTATTTCACACCGCATATGGTGCACTCTCAGTACAATCTGCTCTGATGCCGCATAG
TTAAGCCAGTATACACTCCGCTATCGCTACGTGACTGGGTCATGGCTGCGCCCCGACACCCGCCAACACC
CGCTGACGCGCCCTGACGGGCTTGTCTGCTCCCGGCATCCGCTTACAGACAAGCTGTGACCGTCTCCGGG
AGCTGCATGTGTCAGAGGTTTTCACCGTCATCACCGAAACGCGCGAGGCAGCTGCGGTAAAGCTCATCAG
CGTGGTCGTGAAGCGATTCACAGATGTCTGCCTGTTCATCCGCGTCCAGCTCGTTGAGTTTCTCCAGAAG
CGTTAATGTCTGGCTTCTGATAAAGCGGGCCATGTTAAGGGCGGTTTTTTCCTGTTTGGTCACTGATGCC
TCCGTGTAAGGGGGATTTCTGTTCATGGGGGTAATGATACCGATGAAACGAGAGAGGATGCTCACGATAC
GGGTTACTGATGATGAACATGCCCGGTTACTGGAACGTTGTGAGGGTAAACAACTGGCGGTATGGATGCG
GCGGGACCAGAGAAAAATCACTCAGGGTCAATGCCAGCGCTTCGTTAATACAGATGTAGGTGTTCCACAG
GGTAGCCAGCAGCATCCTGCGATGCAGATCCGGAACATAATGGTGCAGGGCGCTGACTTCCGCGTTTCCA
GACTTTACGAAACACGGAAACCGAAGACCATTCATGTCGTTGCTCAGGTCGCAGACGTTTTGCAGCAGCA
GTCGCTTCACGTTCGCTCGCGTATCGGTGATTCATTCTGCTAACCAGTAAGGCAACCCCGCCAGCCTAGC
CGGGTCCTCAACGACAGGAGCACGATCATGCGCACCCGTGGCCAGGACCCAACGCTGCCCGCCGTTAACG
GCCAATACGCAAACCGCCTCTCCCCGCGCGTTGGCCGATTCATTAATGCAGCTGGCACGACAGGTTTCCC
GACTGGAAAGCGGGCAGTGAGCGCAACGCAATTAATGTGAGTTAGCTCACTCATTAGGCACCCCAGGCTT
TACACTTTATGCTTCCGGCTCGTATGTTGTGTGGAATTGTGAGCGGATAACAATTTCACACAGGAAACAG
CTATGACCATGATTAC
Features (pLannotate 1.2.2; 14 found; start..end, strand, type, name):
      8..85      +  promoter       lacIq promoter: lacI (mutant); In the lacIq allele, a single base change in the promoter boosts expression of the lacI gene about 10-fold.
     98..1120    +  CDS            galR: GALR_ECOLI - Experimental evidence at protein level: Swiss-Prot protein existence level 1. Repressor of the galactose operon. Binds galactose as an inducer. From Escherichia coli (strain K12).
   1127..1329    +  CDS            lacZ (fragment): β-galactosidase; lacZ
   1369..1523    +  CDS            lacZα (fragment): LacZα fragment of β-galactosidase; lacZ fragment
   1640..1744    +  promoter       AmpR promoter: bla
   1745..2605    +  CDS            AmpR: β-lactamase; bla; confers resistance to ampicillin, carbenicillin, and related antibiotics
   2776..3364    +  rep_origin     ori: high-copy-number ColE1/pMB1/pBR322/pUC origin of replication
   3550..3690    -  misc_feature   bom: basis of mobility region from pBR322
   3792..3983    -  CDS            rop: Rop protein, which maintains plasmids at low copy number; rop
   4000..4380    +  CDS            YPB1_ECOLX: Protein predicted: Swiss-Prot protein existence level 4. From Escherichia coli.
   4482..4570    +  CDS            lacI (fragment): lac repressor; lacI; The lac repressor binds to the lac operator to inhibit transcription in E. coli. This inhibition can be relieved by adding lactose or isopropyl-β-D-thiogalactopyranoside (IPTG).
   4583..4604    +  protein_bind   CAP binding site: CAP binding activates transcription in the presence of cAMP. E. coli catabolite activator protein
   4619..4649    +  promoter       lac promoter: promoter for the E. coli lac operon
   4657..4673    +  protein_bind   lac operator: The lac repressor binds to the lac operator to inhibit transcription in E. coli. This inhibition can be relieved by adding lactose or isopropyl-β-D-thiogalactopyranoside (IPTG). lac repressor encoded by lacI
