[The description below was written by a language model from this plasmid's Addgene catalogue record and pLannotate feature annotations shown in this document.]
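Description:
LPhG-pHG165 is a low-copy bacterial expression plasmid built on the pHG165 backbone for constitutive production of a synthetic chimeric transcription repressor in E. coli. The sequenced record is about 4.7 kb. Propagation relies on a ColE1/pMB1-type origin; although the automated annotation labels this origin generically as high copy, the plasmid also retains the rop gene and the pBR322 bom region, which is consistent with the low copy number stated in the catalogue entry. Selection is by ampicillin through the bla gene under its own promoter.

The insert, LPhG, fuses the DNA-binding domain of E. coli LacI, the linker region of E. coli PurR and the regulatory domain of GalR, so the protein should recognise lac operator DNA while its allosteric response is set by the GalR module, which naturally binds galactose as an inducer. The GalR portion carries an E230K substitution relative to wild type, and the open reading frame begins with GTG, an alternative start codon in E. coli. Transcription is driven by the lacIq promoter, a lacI promoter variant whose single base change raises expression roughly tenfold and gives constitutive, unregulated output. The feature annotation labels the whole coding region simply as galR, reflecting the largest homologous segment rather than the chimeric design described by the depositor.

Backbone remnants flank the cassette, including lacZ and lacZα fragments, a short lacI fragment, a CAP binding site, and the lac promoter and operator. The record does not state specific applications beyond constitutive expression of the repressor, though such chimeras suit studies of how domains and linkers of LacI/GalR family proteins contribute to repression and allostery.
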