Addgene plasmid #90049: LPhG-pHG165
Purpose: Constitutive expression of a chimeric LacI:PurR:GalR transcription repressor
Depositing lab: Liskin Swint-Kruse. Depositing organization: University of Kansas Medical Center.
Backbone
  Vector backbone: pHG165
  Backbone manufacturer: PMID: 3012611
  Vector type: Bacterial Expression
Growth in bacteria
  Bacterial resistance: Ampicillin, 100 μg/mL
  Growth temperature: 37°C
  Growth strain: DH5alpha
  Copy number: Low Copy
Gene/Insert
  Gene/Insert name: LPhG
  Species: Synthetic
  Promoter: Iq
  Cloning method: Ligation Independent Cloning
Terms and licenses: Academic/Nonprofit Terms; Industry Terms: Not Available to Industry
Depositor comments: E. coli LacI DNA binding domain, E. coli PurR linker region, and GalR regulatory domain . The start codon of these genes is GTG, which is an alternative MET start codon in E. coli. The GalR insert contains an E230K mutation compared to wild type.
How to cite: LPhG-pHG165 was a gift from Liskin Swint-Kruse (Addgene plasmid # 90049 ; http://n2t.net/addgene:90049 ; RRID:Addgene_90049)
